LOCUS       Exported 6914 bp ds-DNA circular SYN 12-MAY-2021
DEFINITION  Expression of RFP and M87C448Y spastin in mammalian cells.
ACCESSION   .
VERSION     .
KEYWORDS    pIRES RED/SP M87C448Y
SOURCE      synthetic DNA construct
  ORGANISM  synthetic DNA construct
REFERENCE   1 (bases 1 to 6914)
  AUTHORS   Solowska JM, D'Rozario M, Jean DC, Davidson MW, Marenda DR, Baas PW
  TITLE     Pathogenic mutation of spastin has gain-of-function effects on
            microtubule dynamics.
  JOURNAL   J Neurosci. 2014 Jan 29;34(5):1856-67. doi:
            10.1523/JNEUROSCI.3309-13.2014.
  PUBMED    24478365
REFERENCE   2 (bases 1 to 6914)
  AUTHORS   .
  TITLE     Direct Submission
  JOURNAL   Exported May 12, 2021 from SnapGene Server 1.1.58
            http://www.snapgene.com
FEATURES             Location/Qualifiers
     source          1..6914
                     /organism="synthetic DNA construct"
                     /mol_type="other DNA"
     enhancer        1..304
                     /label=CMV enhancer
                     /note="human cytomegalovirus immediate early enhancer"
     promoter        305..508
                     /label=CMV promoter
                     /note="human cytomegalovirus (CMV) immediate early
                     promoter"
     primer_bind     459..479
                     /label=CMV-F
                     /note="Human CMV immediate early promoter, forward primer"
     regulatory      548..557
                     /regulatory_class="other"
                     /note="vertebrate consensus sequence for strong initiation
                     of translation (Kozak, 1987)"
     misc_feature    2198..2254
                     /label=MCS
                     /note="multiple cloning site"
     misc_feature    2256..2842
                     /label=IRES2
                     /note="internal ribosome entry site (IRES) of the
                     encephalomyocarditis virus (EMCV)"
     primer_bind     complement(2423..2440)
                     /label=IRES reverse
                     /note="IRES internal ribosome entry site, reverse primer.
                     Also called pCDH-rev"
     primer_bind     2650..2669
                     /label=IRES-F
                     /note="IRES internal ribosome entry site, forward primer"
     CDS             2843..3520
                     /codon_start=1
                     /product="noncytotoxic tetrameric variant of DsRed
                     fluorescent protein (Strack et al., 2008)"
                     /label=DsRed-Express2
                     /note="mammalian codon-optimized"
                     /translation="MDSTENVIKPFMRFKVHMEGSVNGHEFEIEGEGEGKPYEGTQTAK
                     LQVTKGGPLPFAWDILSPQFQYGSKVYVKHPADIPDYKKLSFPEGFKWERVMNFEDGGV
                     VTVTQDSSLQDGTFIYHVKFIGVNFPSDGPVMQKKTLGWEPSTERLYPRDGVLKGEIHK
                     ALKLKGGGHYLVEFKSIYMAKKPVKLPGYYYVDSKLDITSHNEDYTVVEQYERAEARHH
                     LFQ"
     primer_bind     complement(3023..3043)
                     /label=DsRed1-N
                     /note="DsRed1, reverse primer"
     primer_bind     3241..3260
                     /label=mCherry-F
                     /note="mCherry, forward primer"
     primer_bind     3435..3458
                     /label=DsRed1-C
                     /note="DsRed1, forward primer"
     polyA_signal    3642..3763
                     /label=SV40 poly(A) signal
                     /note="SV40 polyadenylation signal"
     primer_bind     complement(3679..3698)
                     /label=SV40pA-R
                     /note="SV40 polyA, reverse primer"
     primer_bind     3733..3752
                     /label=EBV-rev
                     /note="SV40 polyA terminator, reverse primer"
     rep_origin      complement(3770..4225)
                     /direction=LEFT
                     /label=f1 ori
                     /note="f1 bacteriophage origin of replication; arrow
                     indicates direction of (+) strand synthesis"
     primer_bind     complement(3907..3928)
                     /label=F1ori-F
                     /note="F1 origin, forward primer"
     primer_bind     4119..4138
                     /label=F1ori-R
                     /note="F1 origin, reverse primer"
     promoter        4252..4356
                     /gene="bla"
                     /label=AmpR promoter
     promoter        4358..4715
                     /label=SV40 promoter
                     /note="SV40 enhancer and early promoter"
     primer_bind     complement(4381..4401)
                     /label=pBABE 3'
                     /note="SV40 enhancer, reverse primer for pBABE vectors"
     rep_origin      4566..4701
                     /label=SV40 ori
                     /note="SV40 origin of replication"
     primer_bind     4628..4647
                     /label=SV40pro-F
                     /note="SV40 promoter/origin, forward primer"
     CDS             4750..5544
                     /codon_start=1
                     /gene="aph(3')-II (or nptII)"
                     /product="aminoglycoside phosphotransferase from Tn5"
                     /label=NeoR/KanR
                     /note="confers resistance to neomycin, kanamycin, and G418
                     (Geneticin(R))"
                     /translation="MIEQDGLHAGSPAAWVERLFGYDWAQQTIGCSDAAVFRLSAQGRP
                     VLFVKTDLSGALNELQDEAARLSWLATTGVPCAAVLDVVTEAGRDWLLLGEVPGQDLLS
                     SHLAPAEKVSIMADAMRRLHTLDPATCPFDHQAKHRIERARTRMEAGLVDQDDLDEEHQ
                     GLAPAELFARLKASMPDGEDLVVTHGDACLPNIMVENGRFSGFIDCGRLGVADRYQDIA
                     LATRDIAEELGGEWADRFLVLYGIAAPDSQRIAFYRLLDEFF"
     primer_bind     complement(4804..4823)
                     /label=Neo-R
                     /note="Neomycin resistance gene, reverse primer"
     primer_bind     5414..5433
                     /label=Neo-F
                     /note="Neomycin resistance gene, forward primer"
     primer_bind     complement(5732..5751)
                     /label=TK-pA-R
                     /note="Thymidine kinase polyA, reverse primer"
     polyA_signal    5776..5823
                     /label=HSV TK poly(A) signal
                     /note="herpes simplex virus thymidine kinase
                     polyadenylation signal (Cole and Stacy, 1985)"
     rep_origin      6152..6740
                     /direction=RIGHT
                     /label=ori
                     /note="high-copy-number ColE1/pMB1/pBR322/pUC origin of
                     replication"
     primer_bind     6641..6660
                     /label=pBR322ori-F
                     /note="pBR322 origin, forward primer"
ORIGIN
        1 cgttacataa cttacggtaa atggcccgcc tggctgaccg cccaacgacc cccgcccatt
       61 gacgtcaata atgacgtatg ttcccatagt aacgccaata gggactttcc attgacgtca
      121 atgggtggag tatttacggt aaactgccca cttggcagta catcaagtgt atcatatgcc
      181 aagtacgccc cctattgacg tcaatgacgg taaatggccc gcctggcatt atgcccagta
      241 catgacctta tgggactttc ctacttggca gtacatctac gtattagtca tcgctattac
      301 catggtgatg cggttttggc agtacatcaa tgggcgtgga tagcggtttg actcacgggg
      361 atttccaagt ctccacccca ttgacgtcaa tgggagtttg ttttggcacc aaaatcaacg
      421 ggactttcca aaatgtcgta acaactccgc cccattgacg caaatgggcg gtaggcgtgt
      481 acggtgggag gtctatataa gcagagctgg tttagtgaac cgtcagatcc gctagcgctt
      541 ctcccgcgcc accatggcag ccaagaggag ctccggggcc gcgccagcac ctgcctcggc
      601 ctcggccccg gcgccggtgc cgggcggcga ggccgagcgc gtccgagtct tccacaaaca
      661 ggccttcgag tacatctcca ttgccctgcg catcgatgag gatgagaaag caggacagaa
      721 ggagcaagct gtggaatggt ataagaaagg tattgaagaa ctggaaaaag gaatagctgt
      781 tatagttaca ggacaaggtg aacagtgtga aagagctaga cgccttcaag ctaaaatgat
      841 gactaatttg gttatggcca aggaccgctt acaacttcta gagaagatgc aaccagtttt
      901 gccattttcc aagtcacaaa cggacgtcta taatgacagt actaacttgg catgccgcaa
      961 tggacatctc cagtcagaaa gtggagctgt tccaaaaaga aaagacccct taacacacac
     1021 tagtaattca ctgcctcgtt caaaaacagt tatgaaaact ggatctgcag gcctttcagg
     1081 ccaccataga gcacctagtt acagtggttt atccatggtt tctggagtga aacagggatc
     1141 tggtcctgct cctaccactc ataagggtac tccgaaaaca aataggacaa ataaaccttc
     1201 tacccctaca actgctactc gtaagaaaaa agacttgaag aattttagga atgtggacag
     1261 caaccttgct aaccttataa tgaatgaaat tgtggacaat ggaacagctg ttaaatttga
     1321 tgatatagct ggtcaagact tggcaaaaca agcattgcaa gaaattgtta ttcttccttc
     1381 tctgaggcct gagttgttca cagggcttag agctcctgcc agagggctgt tactctttgg
     1441 tccacctggg aatgggaaga caatgctggc taaagcagta gctgcagaat cgaatgcaac
     1501 cttctttaat ataagtgctg caagtttaac ttcaaaatac gtgggagaag gagagaaatt
     1561 ggtgagggct ctttttgctg tggctcgaga acttcaacct tctataattt ttatagatga
     1621 agttgatagc cttttgtatg aaagaagaga aggggagcac gatgctagta gacgcctaaa
     1681 aactgaattt ctaatagaat ttgatggtgt acagtctgct ggagatgaca gagtacttgt
     1741 aatgggtgca actaataggc cacaagagct tgatgaggct gttctcaggc gtttcatcaa
     1801 acgggtatat gtgtctttac caaatgagga gacaagacta cttttgctta aaaatctgtt
     1861 atgtaaacaa ggaagtccat tgacccaaaa agaactagca caacttgcta gaatgactga
     1921 tggatactca ggaagtgacc taacagcttt ggcaaaagat gcagcactgg gtcctatccg
     1981 agaactaaaa ccagaacagg tgaagaatat gtctgccagt gagatgagaa atattcgatt
     2041 atctgacttc actgaatcct tgaaaaaaat aaaacgcagc gtcagccctc aaactttaga
     2101 agcgtacata cgttggaaca aggactttgg agataccact gtttaaggaa atacctttgt
     2161 aaacctgcag aacattttac ttaaaagagg aaacacaaga tctcgagctc aagcttcgaa
     2221 ttctgcagtc gacggtaccg cgggcccggg atccgcccct ctccctcccc cccccctaac
     2281 gttactggcc gaagccgctt ggaataaggc cggtgtgcgt ttgtctatat gttattttcc
     2341 accatattgc cgtcttttgg caatgtgagg gcccggaaac ctggccctgt cttcttgacg
     2401 agcattccta ggggtctttc ccctctcgcc aaaggaatgc aaggtctgtt gaatgtcgtg
     2461 aaggaagcag ttcctctgga agcttcttga agacaaacaa cgtctgtagc gaccctttgc
     2521 aggcagcgga accccccacc tggcgacagg tgcctctgcg gccaaaagcc acgtgtataa
     2581 gatacacctg caaaggcggc acaaccccag tgccacgttg tgagttggat agttgtggaa
     2641 agagtcaaat ggctctcctc aagcgtattc aacaaggggc tgaaggatgc ccagaaggta
     2701 ccccattgta tgggatctga tctggggcct cggtacacat gctttacatg tgtttagtcg
     2761 aggttaaaaa aacgtctagg ccccccgaac cacggggacg tggttttcct ttgaaaaaca
     2821 cgatgataat atggccacaa ccatggatag cactgagaac gtcatcaagc ccttcatgcg
     2881 cttcaaggtg cacatggagg gctccgtgaa cggccacgag ttcgagatcg agggcgaggg
     2941 cgagggcaag ccctacgagg gcacccagac cgccaagctg caggtgacca agggcggccc
     3001 cctgcccttc gcctgggaca tcctgtcccc ccagttccag tacggctcca aggtgtacgt
     3061 gaagcacccc gccgacatcc ccgactacaa gaagctgtcc ttccccgagg gcttcaagtg
     3121 ggagcgcgtg atgaacttcg aggacggcgg cgtggtgacc gtgacccagg actcctccct
     3181 gcaggacggc accttcatct accacgtgaa gttcatcggc gtgaacttcc cctccgacgg
     3241 ccccgtaatg cagaagaaga ctctgggctg ggagccctcc accgagcgcc tgtacccccg
     3301 cgacggcgtg ctgaagggcg agatccacaa ggcgctgaag ctgaagggcg gcggccacta
     3361 cctggtggag ttcaagtcaa tctacatggc caagaagccc gtgaagctgc ccggctacta
     3421 ctacgtggac tccaagctgg acatcacctc ccacaacgag gactacaccg tggtggagca
     3481 gtacgagcgc gccgaggccc gccaccacct gttccagtag gcggccgcga ctctagatca
     3541 taatcagcca taccacattt gtagaggttt tacttgcttt aaaaaacctc ccacacctcc
     3601 ccctgaacct gaaacataaa atgaatgcaa ttgttgttgt taacttgttt attgcagctt
     3661 ataatggtta caaataaagc aatagcatca caaatttcac aaataaagca tttttttcac
     3721 tgcattctag ttgtggtttg tccaaactca tcaatgtatc ttaaggcgta aattgtaagc
     3781 gttaatattt tgttaaaatt cgcgttaaat ttttgttaaa tcagctcatt ttttaaccaa
     3841 taggccgaaa tcggcaaaat cccttataaa tcaaaagaat agaccgagat agggttgagt
     3901 gttgttccag tttggaacaa gagtccacta ttaaagaacg tggactccaa cgtcaaaggn
     3961 nnnnnnnnnn nnnnnnnnnn nnnnnnnnnn nnnnnnnnnn nnnnnnnntn nnnnnnnnnn
     4021 nnnnnnnnnn nnnnnnnnnn nnnnnnnnnn nnnnnnnnnn nnnnnnnnnn nnnnnnnnnn
     4081 nnnnnnnnnn nnnnnnnnnn gnnnnnnnnn nnnnnnnnnn nnnnnnnnnn nnnnnnnnnn
     4141 nnnnnnnnnn nnnnnnnnnn nnnnnnnnnn nnnnnnnnnn nnnnnnnnnn nnnnnnnnnn
     4201 nnnnnnnnnn nnnnnnnnnn nnnnncaggt ggcacttttc ggggaaatgt gcgcggaacc
     4261 cctatttgtt tatttttcta aatacattca aatatgtatc cgctcatgag acaataaccc
     4321 tgataaatgc ttcaataata ttgaaaaagg aagagtcctg aggcggaaag aaccagctgt
     4381 ggaatgtgtg tcagttaggg tgtggaaagt ccccaggctc cccagcaggc agaagtatgc
     4441 aaagcatgca tctcaattag tcagcaacca ggtgtggaaa gtccccaggc tccccagcag
     4501 gcagaagtat gcaaagcatg catctcaatt agtcagcaac catagtcccg cccctaactc
     4561 cgcccatccc gcccctaact ccgcccagtt ccgcccattc tccgccccat ggctgactaa
     4621 ttttttttat ttatgcagag gccgaggccg cctcggcctc tgagctattc cagaagtagt
     4681 gaggaggctt ttttggaggc ctaggctttt gcaaagatcg atcaagagac aggatgagga
     4741 tcgtttcgca tgattgaaca agatggattg cacgcaggtt ctccggccgc ttgggtggag
     4801 aggctattcg gctatgactg ggcacaacag acaatcggct gctctgatgc cgccgtgttc
     4861 cggctgtcag cgcaggggcg cccggttctt tttgtcaaga ccgacctgtc cggtgccctg
     4921 aatgaactgc aagacgaggc agcgcggcta tcgtggctgg ccacgacggg cgttccttgc
     4981 gcagctgtgc tcgacgttgt cactgaagcg ggaagggact ggctgctatt gggcgaagtg
     5041 ccggggcagg atctcctgtc atctcacctt gctcctgccg agaaagtatc catcatggct
     5101 gatgcaatgc ggcggctgca tacgcttgat ccggctacct gcccattcga ccaccaagcg
     5161 aaacatcgca tcgagcgagc acgtactcgg atggaagccg gtcttgtcga tcaggatgat
     5221 ctggacgaag agcatcaggg gctcgcgcca gccgaactgt tcgccaggct caaggcgagc
     5281 atgcccgacg gcgaggatct cgtcgtgacc catggcgatg cctgcttgcc gaatatcatg
     5341 gtggaaaatg gccgcttttc tggattcatc gactgtggcc ggctgggtgt ggcggaccgc
     5401 tatcaggaca tagcgttggc tacccgtgat attgctgaag agcttggcgg cgaatgggct
     5461 gaccgcttcc tcgtgcttta cggtatcgcc gctcccgatt cgcagcgcat cgccttctat
     5521 cgccttcttg acgagttctt ctgagcggga ctctggggtt cgaaatgacc gaccaagcga
     5581 cgcccaacct gccatcacga gatttcgatt ccaccgccgc cttctatgaa aggttgggct
     5641 tcggaatcgt tttccgggac gccggctgga tgatcctcca gcgcggggat ctcatgctgg
     5701 agttcttcgc ccaccctagg gggaggctaa ctgaaacacg gaaggagaca ataccggaag
     5761 gaacccgcgc tatgacggca ataaaaagac agaataaaac gcacggtgtt gggtcgtttg
     5821 ttcataaacg cggggttcgg tcccagggct ggcactctgt cgatacccca ccgagacccc
     5881 attggggcca atacgcccgc gtttcttcct tttccccacc ccacccccca agttcgggtg
     5941 aaggcccagg gctcgcagcc aacgtcgggg cggcaggccc tgccatagcc tcaggttact
     6001 catatatact ttagattgat ttaaaacttc atttttaatt taaaaggatc taggtgaaga
     6061 tcctttttga taatctcatg accaaaatcc cttaacgtga gttttcgttc cactgagcgt
     6121 cagaccccgt agaaaagatc aaaggatctt cttgagatcc tttttttctg cgcgtaatct
     6181 gctgcttgca aacaaaaaaa ccaccgctac cagcggtggt ttgtttgccg gatcaagagc
     6241 taccaactct ttttccgaag gtaactggct tcagcagagc gcagatacca aatactgttc
     6301 ttctagtgta gccgtagtta ggccaccact tcaagaactc tgtagcaccg cctacatacc
     6361 tcgctctgct aatcctgtta ccagtggctg ctgccagtgg cgataagtcg tgtcttaccg
     6421 ggttggactc aagacgatag ttaccggata aggcgcagcg gtcgggctga acggggggtt
     6481 cgtgcacaca gcccagcttg gagcgaacga cctacaccga actgagatac ctacagcgtg
     6541 agctatgaga aagcgccacg cttcccgaag ggagaaaggc ggacaggtat ccggtaagcg
     6601 gcagggtcgg aacaggagag cgcacgaggg agcttccagg gggaaacgcc tggtatcttt
     6661 atagtcctgt cgggtttcgc cacctctgac ttgagcgtcg atttttgtga tgctcgtcag
     6721 gggggcggag cctatggaaa aacgccagca acgcggcctt tttacggttc ctggcctttt
     6781 gctggccttt tgctcacatg ttctttcctg cgttatcccc tgattctgtg gataaccgta
     6841 ttaccgccat gcattagtta ttaatagtaa tcaattacgg ggtcattagt tcatagccca
     6901 tatatggagt tccg
//
